>Addgene plasmid #26716 | pLKO.1-puro-cfSec15A_5 | depositor partial sequence | sequence record 12637 | Author sequence
GCACGGGTCATGATAGTTT
