>Addgene plasmid #26716 | pLKO.1-puro-cfSec15A_5 | addgene partial sequence | sequence record 32957 | 26716 with hU6-F
CTTGAAAGTATTTCGANTTCTTGGCTTTATATATCTTGTGGAAAGGACGAAACACCGGGCACGGGTCATG
ATAGTTTCTCGAGAAACTATCATGACCCGTGCTTTTTTGAATTCTCGACCTCGAGACAAATGGCAGTATT
CATCCACAATTTTAAAAGAACAGGGGGGATTGGGGGGTACAGTGCAGGGNAAAGAATACTAGACATAATA
GCAACAGACANACAAACTAACGANTTACAAAACCAAATTACAAAAATTCAAAATTTTCGGGTTTATT
