[The description below was written by a language model from this plasmid's Addgene catalogue record.]
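Description:
pLKO.1-puro-cfSec15A_5 is a lentiviral RNAi plasmid built on the pLKO.1-puro backbone (about 7 kb without insert) and designed to knock down canine Sec15A, also known as EXOC6, a subunit of the exocyst vesicle-tethering complex. It is maintained in bacteria as a high-copy plasmid under ampicillin selection. The recorded host is Stbl3, a recombination-deficient strain commonly used for lentiviral plasmids because it helps keep the repeated LTR sequences stable. In mammalian cells, transduced or transfected populations are selected with puromycin.

The payload is a short hairpin RNA cassette inserted by restriction cloning between the AgeI and EcoRI sites of the backbone, both of which were destroyed in the process. The record does not state the promoter. In the standard pLKO.1 design, hairpins cloned at this position are transcribed from a human U6 RNA polymerase III promoter, and the puromycin resistance gene is expressed from a separate promoter within the same lentiviral transfer cassette. No feature table is provided to confirm these elements for this plasmid. As a transfer vector, it would be packaged into viral particles using separately supplied packaging and envelope functions, allowing stable integration and sustained shRNA expression.

According to the depositor, the 19-nucleotide target sequence matches only dog Sec15A. It does not match the paralogue Sec15B or Sec15A from other species, so the construct is suited to isoform-specific depletion in canine cells. The associated publication concerns the molecular network that drives de novo formation of the apical surface and lumen in epithelial cells. This is consistent with use of the plasmid for loss-of-function studies of exocyst-dependent trafficking during epithelial polarization.
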