Addgene plasmid #26716: pLKO.1-puro-cfSec15A_5
Depositing lab: Keith Mostov. Depositing organization: University of California, San Francisco (UCSF). Publication: A molecular network for de novo generation of the apical surface and lumen. Bryant DM, Datta A, Rodriguez-Fraticelli AE, Peranen J, Martin-Belmonte F, Mostov KE. Nat Cell Biol. 2010 Nov;12(11):1035-45. doi: 10.1038/ncb2106. Epub 2010 Oct 3. PubMed 20890297.
Backbone
  Vector backbone: pLKO.1-puro
  Backbone size w/o insert (bp): 7000
  Vector type: Mammalian Expression, Lentiviral, RNAi
  Selectable markers: Puromycin
Growth in bacteria
  Bacterial resistance: Ampicillin, 100 μg/mL
  Growth temperature: 37°C
  Growth strain: Stbl3
  Copy number: High Copy
Gene/Insert
  Gene/Insert name: Dog Sec15A RNAi (alt name: EXOC6)
  gRNA/shRNA sequence: GCACGGGTCATGATAGTTT
  Species: C. familiaris (dog RNAi)
  Mutation: Dog Sec15A-specific RNAi.
  Entrez Gene: EXOC6 (a.k.a. SEC15A, SEC15L, SEC15L1)
  Cloning method: Restriction Enzyme; 5′ cloning site AgeI (destroyed during cloning); 3′ cloning site EcoRI (destroyed during cloning)
  Sequencing primers: 5′ LKO.1 5'
Terms and licenses: Academic/Nonprofit Terms; Industry Terms: Not Available to Industry
Depositor comments: RNAi only matches dog Sec15A, does not match Sec15B. Does not match other species' Sec15A. RNAi target sequence is: 5'-GCACGGGTCATGATAGTTT-3'.
How to cite: pLKO.1-puro-cfSec15A_5 was a gift from Keith Mostov (Addgene plasmid # 26716 ; http://n2t.net/addgene:26716 ; RRID:Addgene_26716)
